Addgene plasmid #114438: Calb1-T2A-dgCre targeting vector
Purpose: Target dgCre into the endogenous mouse Calb1 locus at the stop codon
Depositing lab: Hongkui Zeng. Depositing organization: Allen Institute. Publication: A Suite of Transgenic Driver and Reporter Mouse Lines with Enhanced Brain-Cell-Type Targeting and Functionality. Daigle TL, Madisen L, Hage TA, Valley MT, Knoblich U, Larsen RS, Takeno MM, Huang L, Gu H, Larsen R, Mills M, Bosma-Moody A, Siverts LA, Walker M, Graybuck LT, Yao Z, Fong O, Nguyen TN, Garren E, Lenz GH, Chavarha M, Pendergraft J, Harrington J, Hirokawa KE, Harris JA, Nicovich PR, McGraw MJ, Ollerenshaw DR, Smith KA, Baker CA, Ting JT, Sunkin SM, Lecoq J, Lin MZ, Boyden ES, Murphy GJ, da Costa NM, Waters J, Li L, Tasic B, Zeng H. Cell. 2018 Jul 12;174(2):465-480.e22. doi: 10.1016/j.cell.2018.06.035. PubMed 30007418.
Backbone
  Vector backbone: pBS SK2+
  Backbone size w/o insert (bp): 5495
  Total vector size (bp): 17700
  Vector type: Mouse Targeting
  Selectable markers: Neomycin (select with G418)
Growth in bacteria
  Bacterial resistance: Kanamycin, 50 μg/mL
  Growth temperature: 30°C
  Growth strain: NEB Stable
  Copy number: Low Copy
Gene/Insert
  Gene/Insert name: dgCre (alt name: DHFR-EGFP-Cre)
  Insert size (bp): 2331
  Promoter: none; utilizes endogenous Calb1 promoter for expression
  Tag / fusion protein: DHFR domain and EGFP (N terminal on insert)
  Cloning method: Restriction Enzyme; 5′ cloning site SalI (unknown if destroyed); 3′ cloning site XmaI (unknown if destroyed)
  Sequencing primers: 5′ GACATGCGGAGACGTGGAAGAGA; 3′ GACATGCGGAGACGTGGAAGAGA
Terms and licenses: Academic/Nonprofit Terms; Industry Terms: Not Available to Industry
How to cite: Calb1-T2A-dgCre targeting vector was a gift from Hongkui Zeng (Addgene plasmid # 114438 ; http://n2t.net/addgene:114438 ; RRID:Addgene_114438)
