[The description below was written by a language model from this plasmid's Addgene catalogue record, the feature table of its GenBank file and pLannotate feature annotations shown in this document.]
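Description:
Calb1-T2A-dgCre targeting vector is a 17.7 kb mouse gene-targeting plasmid built on a pBS SK2+ backbone, designed to knock a destabilized Cre driver into the endogenous mouse Calb1 locus at its stop codon by homologous recombination. The bacterial portion carries a ColE1/pUC-type origin, an M13 origin and an ampicillin resistance gene. The catalogue lists kanamycin as the bacterial selection, which is consistent with the NeoR/KanR gene being preceded by a small bacterial promoter (annotated gb2/EM7) as well as the mouse PGK promoter. The same cassette, ending in a PGK polyA, provides G418 selection in mammalian cells.

The payload sits between a roughly 4.3 kb 5' genomic arm containing Calb1 exons 7 to 10 and a roughly 4.8 kb 3' genomic arm. The final coding exon (exon 11) is joined through a GSG linker and a modified T2A peptide to dgCre, a fusion of an E. coli DHFR domain (with an annotated point change), EGFP, a nuclear localization signal and Cre, followed by a bGH polyA. No exogenous promoter is included, so expression follows the native Calb1 promoter, and T2A ribosomal skipping separates calbindin from the recombinase. DHFR destabilizing domains of this type generally cause degradation of the fusion unless it is stabilized by trimethoprim, which allows drug-inducible recombination, although the record itself does not describe this.

Downstream, φC31 attB and attP sites flank the PGK-Neo cassette and a splice acceptor joined to a partial hygromycin resistance gene with an SV40 polyA. An FRT3 site upstream of exon 11 and an FRT5 site after the Neo cassette bracket the knock-in. This arrangement suggests integrase-mediated removal of the selection cassette and Flp-mediated cassette exchange with reconstitution of the hygromycin marker, but the record does not spell out these uses.
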