LOCUS       #467_p68_00075 17700 bp DNA circular 9-JUL-2012
SOURCE
  ORGANISM
COMMENT     This file is created by Vector NTI http://www.invitrogen.com/
COMMENT     ORIGDB|GenBank
COMMENT     VNTDATE|631214722|
COMMENT     VNTDBDATE|631214722|
COMMENT     LSOWNER|
COMMENT     VNTNAME|#467_p68_00075|
COMMENT     VNTAUTHORNAME|Linda Madisen|
FEATURES             Location/Qualifiers
     rep_origin      166..958
                     /vntifkey="33"
                     /label=Ori
     misc_marker     complement(1543..2403)
                     /vntifkey="22"
                     /label=Amp
     misc_recomb     9961..9995
                     /vntifkey="86"
                     /label=AttB
     CDS             10604..11407
                     /vntifkey="4"
                     /label=NeoR
     polyA_signal    11408..11883
                     /vntifkey="25"
                     /label=PGKpA
     misc_recomb     11899..11932
                     /vntifkey="86"
                     /label=FRT5
     CDS             12052..12567
                     /vntifkey="4"
                     /label=Hygro2
     polyA_signal    12568..12792
                     /vntifkey="25"
                     /label=SV40pA
     misc_recomb     12794..12832
                     /vntifkey="86"
                     /label=AttP
     promoter        10009..10505
                     /vntifkey="29"
                     /label=pPGK
     promoter        10531..10603
                     /vntifkey="30"
                     /label=gb2\promoter
     misc_feature    11933..12051
                     /vntifkey="21"
                     /label=Splice\Acceptor
     misc_recomb     7022..7055
                     /vntifkey="86"
                     /label=FRT3
     exon            3277..3332
                     /vntifkey="61"
                     /label=Ex\7
     exon            3428..3467
                     /vntifkey="61"
                     /label=Ex\8
     exon            3597..3650
                     /vntifkey="61"
                     /label=Ex\9
     exon            6758..6829
                     /vntifkey="61"
                     /label=Ex\10
     misc_feature    2660..6971
                     /vntifkey="21"
                     /label=5'\Genomic\Arm
     misc_feature    12859..17700
                     /vntifkey="21"
                     /label=3'\Genomic\Arm
     misc_feature    12853..12858
                     /vntifkey="21"
                     /label=Sph
     polyA_signal    9695..9909
                     /vntifkey="25"
                     /label=BGHpA
     misc_feature    7404..7439
                     /vntifkey="21"
                     /label=Modified\T2A
     CDS             7440..7916
                     /vntifkey="4"
                     /label=DHFR
     misc_feature    7592..7592
                     /vntifkey="21"
                     /label=C\to\A\change
     CDS             7926..8639
                     /vntifkey="4"
                     /label=EGFP
     CDS             8661..9689
                     /vntifkey="4"
                     /label=Cre
     misc_feature    8643..8660
                     /vntifkey="21"
                     /label=NLS
     misc_feature    7365..7373
                     /vntifkey="21"
                     /label=GSG\Addition
     exon            7254..7364
                     /vntifkey="61"
                     /label=Calb1\Ex\11
BASE COUNT  5032 a 3863 c 3767 g 5038 t
ORIGIN
        1 gtttaaactt aattaatcac agcttgtctg taagcggatg ccgggagcag acaagcccgt
       61 cagggcgcgt cagcgggtgt tggcgggtgt cggggcgcag ccatgaccct atgcggtgtg
      121 aaataccgca cagatgcgta aggagaaaat accgcatcag gcgctcttcc gcttcctcgc
      181 tcactgactc gctgcgctcg gtcgttcggc tgcggcgagc ggtatcagct cactcaaagg
      241 cggtaatacg gttatccaca gaatcagggg ataacgcagg aaagaacatg tgagcaaaag
      301 gccagcaaaa ggccaggaac cgtaaaaagg ccgcgttgct ggcgtttttc cataggctcc
      361 gcccccctga cgagcatcac aaaaatcgac gctcaagtca gaggtggcga aacccgacag
      421 gactataaag ataccaggcg tttccccctg gaagctccct cgtgcgctct cctgttccga
      481 ccctgccgct taccggatac ctgtccgcct ttctcccttc gggaagcgtg gcgctttctc
      541 atagctcacg ctgtaggtat ctcagttcgg tgtaggtcgt tcgctccaag ctgggctgtg
      601 tgcacgaacc ccccgttcag cccgaccgct gcgccttatc cggtaactat cgtcttgagt
      661 ccaacccggt aagacacgac ttatcgccac tggcagcagc cactggtaac aggattagca
      721 gagcgaggta tgtaggcggt gctacagagt tcttgaagtg gtggcctaac tacggctaca
      781 ctagaaggac agtatttggt atctgcgctc tgctgaagcc agttaccttc ggaaaaagag
      841 ttggtagctc ttgatccggc aaacaaacca ccgctggtag cggtggtttt tttgtttgca
      901 agcagcagat tacgcgcaga aaaaaaggat ctcaagaaga tcctttgatc ttttctacgg
      961 ggtctgacgc tcagtggaac gaaaactcac gttaagggat tttggtcatg agattatcaa
     1021 aaaggatctt cacctagatc cttttaaatt gtaaacgtta atattttgtt aaaattcgcg
     1081 ttaaattttt gttaaatcag ctcatttttt aaccaatagg ccgaaatcgg caaaatccct
     1141 tataaatcaa aagaatagcc cgagataggg ttgagtgttg ttcaagtttg gaacaagagt
     1201 ccactattaa agaacgtgga ctccaacgtc aaaggnnnnn nnnnnnnnnn nnnnnnnnnn
     1261 nnnnnnnnnn nnnnnnnnnn nnnnnnnnnn nnnnnnnnnn nnnnnnnnnn nnnnnnnnnn
     1321 nnnnnnnnnn nnnnnnnnnn nnnnnnnnnn nnnnnnnnnn nnnnnnnnnn nnnnnngnnn
     1381 nnnnnnnnnn nnnnnnnnnn nnnnnnnnnn nnnnnnnnnn nnnnnnnnnn nnnnnnnnnn
     1441 nnnnnnnnnn nnnnnnnnnn nnnnnnnnnn nnnnnnnnnn nnnnnnnnnn nnnnnnnnnn
     1501 nnaatcaatc taaagtatat atgagtaaac ttggtctgac agttaccaat gcttaatcag
     1561 tgaggcacct atctcagcga tctgtctatt tcgttcatcc atagttgcct gactccccgt
     1621 cgtgtagata actacgatac gggagggctt accatctggc cccagtgctg caatgatacc
     1681 gcgagaccca cgctcaccgg ctccagattt atcagcaata aaccagccag ccggaagggc
     1741 cgagcgcaga agtggtcctg caactttatc cgcctccatc cagtctatta attgttgccg
     1801 ggaagctaga gtaagtagtt cgccagttaa tagtttgcgc aacgttgttg ccattgctac
     1861 aggcatcgtg gtgtcacgct cgtcgtttgg tatggcttca ttcagctccg gttcccaacg
     1921 atcaaggcga gttacatgat cccccatgtt gtgcaaaaaa gcggttagct ccttcggtcc
     1981 tccgatcgtt gtcagaagta agttggccgc agtgttatca ctcatggtta tggcagcact
     2041 gcataattct cttactgtca tgccatccgt aagatgcttt tctgtgactg gtgagtactc
     2101 aaccaagtca ttctgagaat agtgtatgcg gcgaccgagt tgctcttgcc cggcgtcaac
     2161 acgggataat accgcgccac atagcagaac tttaaaagtg ctcatcattg gaaaacgttc
     2221 ttcggggcga aaactctcaa ggatcttacc gctgttgaga tccagttcga tgtaacccac
     2281 tcgtgcaccc aactgatctt cagcatcttt tactttcacc agcgtttctg ggtgagcaaa
     2341 aacaggaagg caaaatgccg caaaaaaggg aataagggcg acacggaaat gttgaatact
     2401 catactcttc ctttttcaat attattgaag catttatcag ggttattgtc tcatgagcgg
     2461 atacatattt gaatgtattt agaaaaataa acaaaagagt ttgtagaaac gcaaaaaggc
     2521 catccgtcag gatggccttc tgcttaattt gatgcctggc agtttatggc gggcgtcctg
     2581 cccgccaccc tccgggccgt tgcttcgcaa cgttcaaatc cgctcccggc ggatttgtcc
     2641 tactcaggag agcgatcgcg atctagttgt cttggtagac agtataacaa tattagaatt
     2701 tatggtcaat gaatttgtaa aatgccgtgt cagtacagaa cactgaaaaa aaaatgtact
     2761 tccaaaaaag aattcttaga ccatctcaaa cttttctttt tgctttagaa aggactctct
     2821 aaacctctat gcactatctt taacatggcc tttttctcaa aaatatttta agatgctaca
     2881 tttggcacat ttagtattag cattaccttc attatggcaa tatttactgc tttctaaaaa
     2941 tgtgaatgtt tcccaaatat gtctgagtgc atctcagtat gtgatattta agtacaatag
     3001 tgagttagga aatattgtta agcttctagt acccagtgga agctaaataa tttgagattg
     3061 ttcaaaataa cttagtcttg ttatccactt actgcttttt tttttttaat tttgtgcttt
     3121 aaaataaaaa aataaaataa aaaaacaggc tggaaacgta gttcagtatt aaagagctta
     3181 cattgcaggc actcaagatg tttgattttt gaacgtttgt ctccttcatt caataattta
     3241 taactcagtg ttccaaccaa taacaatgcc tttcagctga aactatttga ttcaaataat
     3301 gacggaaagc tggaactgac agagatggcc aggtaagttt cagaattgca caaatgttat
     3361 tagaataaac agaatttcat ctaaaattcc aacctattaa catatttttt tctctctctc
     3421 tcaaaaggtt actaccagtg caggaaaatt tccttcttaa attccaggta gttggctttt
     3481 ctctacagta tataataata tctttcccta aaaactcaaa tggtaggata tttgtcaaga
     3541 gaaacaagct gaaatacatt atcactattt gactgaactt ctcttctgac tcctagggaa
     3601 tcaaaatgtg tgggaaagag ttcaataagg cttttgagtt atatgatcag gtaaaaatgt
     3661 tttcttccct tttttcttta aaaagaactt atgagaacaa tacttaacat gaaatctatc
     3721 ctcttgtgat tttaagtgtg acatgtatca tatatatata tatatatata tatatatata
     3781 tatatatata tatatatata tgcaaggctg tatggcagtt ctttagagct cactcatctt
     3841 acatatttga gactggacac tcattgctgg cttccccttt tttctgcttc cccttccctg
     3901 acatccacta ttctgctgct tccaagagtt tctttagttt agaaatattg tataaccacc
     3961 ctcctctgat aagcttattt caccttgtat gttctcaagg ttcacctatc ttataataca
     4021 ctacagagtg tcctttttaa acacaaaata atagagtgtg gtatatggat ttatgatctc
     4081 tttatatgta taatttcatt aggctgtttc cacatcttag ctattgtgaa aatgctgcat
     4141 gaaaatggaa tgttaatacc actaagagat cctgaccttt tggataaaac agcagaactg
     4201 tgatatttta taacatatgt tagttgtatt tttaatttgt tggtgtgtca acactgttgt
     4261 accattttga ttttctgtta acagtgtgca ggtgttccca gtttcttcac accctcacca
     4321 acactttcct cctttgcttg tatggtaatg gtcattcttg cagttgtgaa atgatacctc
     4381 gtttgttttc atttgcattt ctatgatgaa tactaaccct gatcaccttt tcataaactg
     4441 attagccatt tatatctttt cttggagaag tatctattca cattttagcc cacttttaaa
     4501 tcaaattagt tttatgctga tgaaagacag aagatatgac ttacatcttt cgatattaca
     4561 ttcctttagg taaggaatca gtgccttacc tggatggtct gccaatgcct tctcctgtct
     4621 gcaggctgcc tttaccctag atggttcttt gtaatatcta tgcttagctt cactgtcttc
     4681 ctgtagtttg tgctctgtgc tcataactca caagctcact gctaagacca atatcatgaa
     4741 ctttctacct attttatatg ggtatgttgt ctggtttggg ctttggtttt gacacaaggt
     4801 cccatgatgg ctggcctgac actcactata ttaaccaggc tggccttgaa ctcacagacc
     4861 catttcttat gcctcccaag agctaagatt aaagatgtgg atcaccacac ttggctctag
     4921 gagttttata tcttcataat ttaaatattt gcattatatt aattttgccc agataaaaaa
     4981 cagaggtcca ggttttttcc actttggcat gtggatacag ttttcctcat actttttgtt
     5041 aaagagaata tcttgtccct atactcagcc tcctagagaa agatcagttg attcgatgcc
     5101 tgtggacaaa ttccaaaaga aatattctat tctattctat tctattctat tctattctat
     5161 tctattcatc tctattcatc tctattgtct ctattcgtct ctattcaatc agtctctaag
     5221 taaataccat accattttag ctactgtaac cgagtacatt ttgaaatcag aaacttctgt
     5281 tgatttttca catttgtttg tttgtttgtt gcttttgcag ggaagcatgc cacaacacgt
     5341 cttcgttcca gagctatctt atcagtctga cacttccatt ttcatccttt attctttttc
     5401 tctaaactat ttcagttttg ggtctttgtg attatgtatg cttttagttg tatcttttat
     5461 atttcttctt aaaatactat tggagtttag aaacggatta tgctgatctt tagaattaaa
     5521 tggtatgaac actttaacaa gattaagtct tccagtccat aagcttaata atccgttggc
     5581 ttatgtccga tatctttcac cagagcttta caactgtcag tatacatgtg ttttactttc
     5641 atcgctaagt ttactcttaa gaagtttatt atatttttag tactctccca agaatgactt
     5701 taatatctgt cttgaaacag aactgatttt tagattttga tttttatatt ttatgacgtt
     5761 cctaaattta cttaatgcca acaggtttta tcttcagaat gttctatatt taaaaatcac
     5821 attattactt ccttctccat tttttaatct acaattttac cctctggaaa acatggaaac
     5881 cactcaccaa agaaaacaag agccacaaac taaatgttca caatttttaa aaagcatggg
     5941 tagctgaaat tacacaacca agtcattcgt tcaaccaaaa acttgtacag tatatctcac
     6001 atcacatgtt acactagcat gagccatgta cagtatatct cacatcacat gttacactag
     6061 catgagccat gtgcagtata tctcacatca catgttacac tagcatgagc catgtgcagt
     6121 atatctcaca tcacatgtta cactagcatg agccatgtac agtgtagctc acatcacatg
     6181 ttacactagc atgagccatg tcactgtgag gatctgaatg aggaacctaa accccctgtg
     6241 ccacaagatt agttgtaaat agaaaacaat aatgatattc cctgacaaag ttcaatgaaa
     6301 attaaggtag aggagacatt tcacagaagt gtctcacatt aaaaaaaaaa atagaacttt
     6361 atgtatgaga atagattggg tgcaagtttg ttagtccatg gttttggcct ctaatttctc
     6421 tattcctgga actagactct atataactgt tgcccactgg tgtgacatta agccaaccac
     6481 agcttcccca agctaaaatg ttctcctttg tcataggaat atatttagtc ttacttattt
     6541 acttattcca acggaagata cttcaaacat aaaatgaaat attaaatgtg agcatgcttt
     6601 gaaattttca atccatttca caaatgtaaa cttagctatt ttggaactgt taagggttct
     6661 accccaacac tgagttaggg tacccaccaa tggggatttt tttttctgag ggctctagtt
     6721 acttctaata tatactgttt tatttcttat accccaggat ggcaacggat acatagatga
     6781 aaatgagctg gatgctttgc tgaaagatct gtgtgagaag aacaaacagg taatttagta
     6841 gtcatgtcag ttacttccta agcagacttt agggaactgc ccagaaacaa ccacacaact
     6901 gttgtggaaa tatactgaaa gaatttgcag aagacaggag tggattttaa ttcttaattc
     6961 aaattgagtc tgtcgacctc tagaagtaag ctttgagctc aggaattctt ggatcctgtg
     7021 cgaagttcct attcttcaaa tagtatagga acttctttcg gccggccaac acaaatcagt
     7081 aaactgtgac aatcagattt gaattagaaa caacctggtg agtattcata tttataaaag
     7141 atctcttctt aatggactgg tgtagcaagc agtttctcaa gttttatcac tggccagtgg
     7201 ttaattaaca tccgtcttta attggattac aatgctatct atgtcctata caggaattgg
     7261 atattaacaa tattactaca tacaagaaga acataatggc cttgtcggat ggagggaagc
     7321 tgtaccgaac agaccttgct cttattcttt ctgctggaga caacggaagc ggcgagggca
     7381 gaggaagtct tctgacatgc ggagacgtgg aagagaatcc cggccctgcc ccaggctcaa
     7441 tgatctctct gattgccgct ctggccgtgg actacgtgat cgggatggaa aacgctatgc
     7501 catggaatct gcccgccgat ctggcttggt tcaagaggaa caccctgaac aagccagtga
     7561 tcatgggcag acacacttgg gagtccattg gacggcccct gcctggacgc aagaacatca
     7621 ttctgagctc ccagccctct accgacgaca gggtgacatg ggtgaaaagt gtggacgaag
     7681 ccattgccgc ttgcggagat gtgcccgaga tcatggtcat cggcggaggg agagtgatcg
     7741 agcagttcct gcctaaggcc cagaaactgt acctgactca cattgacgct gaggtggaag
     7801 gggacaccca ttttcctgat tatgagccag acgattggga aagcgtgttc tccgagtttc
     7861 acgacgccga tgctcagaat tctcatagtt attgctttga gatcctggaa aggagaggcg
     7921 cgccagtgag caagggcgag gagctgttca ccggggtggt gcccatcctg gtcgagctgg
     7981 acggcgacgt aaacggccac aagttcagcg tgtccggcga gggcgagggc gatgccacct
     8041 acggcaagct gaccctgaag ttcatctgca ccaccggcaa gctgcccgtg ccctggccca
     8101 ccctcgtgac caccctgacc tacggcgtgc agtgcttcag ccgctacccc gaccacatga
     8161 agcagcacga cttcttcaag tccgccatgc ccgaaggcta cgtccaggag cgcaccatct
     8221 tcttcaagga cgacggcaac tacaagaccc gcgccgaggt gaagttcgag ggcgacaccc
     8281 tggtgaaccg catcgagctg aagggcatcg acttcaagga ggacggcaac atcctggggc
     8341 acaagctgga gtacaactac aacagccaca acgtctatat catggccgac aagcagaaga
     8401 acggcatcaa ggtgaacttc aagatccgcc acaacatcga ggacggcagc gtgcagctcg
     8461 ccgaccacta ccagcagaac acccccatcg gcgacggccc cgtgctgctg cccgacaacc
     8521 actacctgag cacccagtcc gccctgagca aagaccccaa cgagaagcgc gatcacatgg
     8581 tcctgctgga gttcgtgacc gccgccggga tcactctcgg catggatgag ctgtacaagg
     8641 gcaagaagaa gaggaaggtg tccaatttac tgaccgtaca ccaaaatttg cctgcattac
     8701 cggtcgatgc aacgagtgat gaggttcgca agaacctgat ggacatgttc agggatcgcc
     8761 aggcgttttc tgagcatacc tggaaaatgc ttctgtccgt ttgccggtcg tgggcggcat
     8821 ggtgcaagtt gaataaccgg aaatggtttc ccgcagaacc tgaagatgtt cgcgattatc
     8881 ttctatatct tcaggcgcgc ggtctggcag taaaaactat ccagcaacat ttgggccagc
     8941 taaacatgct tcatcgtcgg tccgggctgc cacgaccaag tgacagcaat gctgtttcac
     9001 tggttatgcg gcggatccga aaagaaaacg ttgatgccgg tgaacgtgca aaacaggctc
     9061 tagcgttcga acgcactgat ttcgaccagg ttcgttcact catggaaaat agcgatcgct
     9121 gccaggatat acgtaatctg gcatttctgg ggattgctta taacaccctg ttacgtatag
     9181 ccgaaattgc caggatcagg gttaaagata tctcacgtac tgacggtggg agaatgttaa
     9241 tccatattgg cagaacgaaa acgctggtta gcaccgcagg tgtagagaag gcacttagcc
     9301 tgggggtaac taaactggtc gagcgatgga tttccgtctc tggtgtagct gatgatccga
     9361 ataactacct gttttgccgg gtcagaaaaa atggtgttgc cgcgccatct gccaccagcc
     9421 agctatcaac tcgcgccctg gaagggattt ttgaagcaac tcatcgattg atttacggcg
     9481 ctaaggatga ctctggtcag agatacctgg cctggtctgg acacagtgcc cgtgtcggag
     9541 ccgcgcgaga tatggcccgc gctggagttt caataccgga gatcatgcaa gctggtggct
     9601 ggaccaatgt aaatattgtc atgaactata tccgtaacct ggatagtgaa acaggggcaa
     9661 tggtgcgcct gctggaagat ggcgattagc tagcgcctcg actgtgcctt ctagttgcca
     9721 gccatctgtt gtttgcccct cccccgtgcc ttccttgacc ctggaaggtg ccactcccac
     9781 tgtcctttcc taataaaatg aggaaattgc atcgcattgt ctgagtaggt gtcattctat
     9841 tctggggggt ggggtggggc aggacagcaa gggggaggat tgggaagaca atagcaggca
     9901 tgctggggaa cgcgccgtaa aagcttggca tagatcttat tgcagaagcc atatgtttta
     9961 ggtgccaggg cgtgcccttg ggctccccgg gcgcgtttgg atgcatttat cgaattctac
    10021 cgggtagggg aggcgctttt cccaaggcag tctggagcat gcgctttagc agccccgctg
    10081 ggcacttggc gctacacaag tggcctctgg cctcgcacac attccacatc caccggtagg
    10141 cgccaaccgg ctccgttctt tggtggcccc ttcgcgccac cttctactcc tcccctagtc
    10201 aggaagttcc cccccgcccc gcagctcgcg tcgtgcagga cgtgacaaat ggaagtagca
    10261 cgtctcacta gtctcgtgca gatggacagc accgctgagc aatggaagcg ggtaggcctt
    10321 tggggcagcg gccaatagca gctttgctcc ttcgctttct gggctcagag gctgggaagg
    10381 ggtgggtccg ggggcgggct caggggcggg ctcaggggcg gggcgggcgc ccgaaggtcc
    10441 tccggaggcc cggcattctg cacgcttcaa aagcgcacgt ctgccgcgct gttctcctct
    10501 tcctcatctc cgggcctttc gacctgcagc agcacgtgtt gacaattaat catcggcata
    10561 gtatatcggc atagtataat acgacaaggt gaggaactaa accatgggat cggccattga
    10621 acaagatgga ttgcacgcag gttctccggc cgcttgggtg gagaggctat tcggctatga
    10681 ctgggcacaa cagacgatcg gctgctctga tgccgccgtg ttccggctgt cagcgcaggg
    10741 gcgcccggtt ctttttgtca agaccgacct gtccggtgcc ctgaatgaac tgcaggacga
    10801 ggcagcgcgg ctatcgtggc tggccacgac gggcgttcct tgcgcagctg tgctcgacgt
    10861 tgtcactgaa gcgggaaggg actggctgct attgggcgaa gtgccggggc aggatctcct
    10921 gtcatctcac cttgctcctg ccgagaaagt atccatcatg gctgatgcaa tgcggcggct
    10981 gcatacgctt gatccggcta cctgcccatt cgaccaccaa gcgaaacatc gcatcgagcg
    11041 agcacgtact cggatggaag ccggtcttgt cgatcaggat gatctggacg aagagcatca
    11101 ggggctcgcg ccagccgaac tgttcgccag gctcaaggcg cgcatgcccg acggcgagga
    11161 tctcgtcgtg acccatggcg atgcctgctt gccgaatatc atggtggaaa atggccgctt
    11221 ttctggattc atcgactgtg gccggctggg tgtggcggac cgctatcagg acatagcgtt
    11281 ggctacccgt gatattgctg aagagcttgg cggcgaatgg gctgaccgct tcctcgtgct
    11341 ttacggtatc gccgctcccg attcgcagcg catcgccttc tatcgccttc ttgacgagtt
    11401 cttctgaggg gatccgctgt aagtctgcag aaattgatga tctattaaac aataaagatg
    11461 tccactaaaa tggaagtttt tcctgtcata ctttgttaag aagggtgaga acagagtacc
    11521 tacattttga atggaaggat tggagctacg ggggtggggg tggggtggga ttagataaat
    11581 gcctgctctt tactgaaggc tctttactat tgctttatga taatgtttca tagttggata
    11641 tcataattta aacaagcaaa accaaattaa gggccagctc attcctccca ctcatgatct
    11701 atagatctat agatctctcg tgggatcatt gtttttctct tgattcccac tttgtggttc
    11761 taagtactgt ggtttccaaa tgtgtcagtt tcatagcctg aagaacgaga tcagcagcct
    11821 ctgttccaca tacacttcat tctcagtatt gttttgccaa gttctaattc catcagaaag
    11881 cttacctagg cctgaatcga agttcctatt cttcaaaagg tataggaact tcggttacaa
    11941 gacaggttta aggagaccaa tagaaactgg gcatgtggag acagagaaga ctcttgggtt
    12001 tctgataggc actgactctc tctgcctatt ggtctatttt cccaccctta ggcgtccgtc
    12061 gcgcaggctc tcgatgagct gatgctttgg gccgaggact gccccgaagt ccggcacctc
    12121 gtgcacgcgg atttcggctc caacaatgtc ctgacggaca atggccgcat aacagcggtc
    12181 attgactgga gcgaggcgat gttcggggat tcccaatacg aggtcgccaa catcttcttc
    12241 tggaggccgt ggttggcttg tatggagcag cagacgcgct acttcgagcg gaggcatccg
    12301 gagcttgcag gatcgccgcg gctccgggcg tatatgctcc gcattggtct tgaccaactc
    12361 tatcagagct tggttgacgg caatttcgat gatgcagctt gggcgcaggg tcgatgcgac
    12421 gcaatcgtcc gatccggagc cgggactgtc gggcgtacac aaatcgcccg cagaagcgcg
    12481 gccgtctgga ccgatggctg tgtagaagta ctcgccgata gtggaaaccg acgccccagc
    12541 actcgtccga gggcaaagga atagtgatca taatcagcca taccacattt gtagaggttt
    12601 tacttgcttt aaaaaacctc ccacacctcc ccctgaacct gaaacataaa atgaatgcaa
    12661 ttgttgttgt taacttgttt attgcagctt ataatggtta caaataaagc aatagcatca
    12721 caaatttcac aaataaagca tttttttcac tgcattctag ttgtggtttg tccaaactca
    12781 tcaatgtatc ttaccccaac tggggtaacc tttgagttct ctcagttggg ggaaaggcgc
    12841 ggccgcacgc gtgcatgcag ttggtgacca caaccacttg ctagtgatac attgtatcta
    12901 aaaccataac tgtgcgctat aaagaagtag gctgtatttt cttttatatc tgtaaattct
    12961 actgcatata gagaactatt caggatgtgt ggcacattct tttctgcttg tttctacact
    13021 gtttgtaatg tacagttttt gtaagcatat aaatgaaaag aagaaagacc atgcttaggc
    13081 cagtcagtac aatcaatttt gaaaaatgaa tctaccatgg ttttgcgttt ataaatacag
    13141 atgaacactt ggatttcccc gaaaatctac catctcaaaa cttctagtgt cagattgtaa
    13201 atgaatatct gtcattgagt aaaagaataa ctcatggcaa gccaactgtt tttattttag
    13261 gcaaccatag gactgtcacc caaagcacct ctgtgctgct tctatctggc ggaagggatg
    13321 ggcttctgcc tctgaagcac caaatatcaa cagttaatta tggctttatt ctgaaacgat
    13381 ctccctagag atttagtgta ctgatcagtg acatgtctac tgcttaaata taaaccacac
    13441 tattgactcc agctggcttg gtaagggaag gtagccagat gacacataac tatgtctgat
    13501 tctatgccta tatttccaag aagtctactg ccagagagta tgaccatagc ccattttcta
    13561 aattattttc atgtgttcca gatgacaatt attctagtaa actgctgttt tatgtcatat
    13621 tctctgtgtg ctctctgatt aaactcaatg tactgagtat tttggtgtct agtttgccta
    13681 cttcctggat tttctatgta gaactgttca tttccaccaa gggtatctgc tgcctctgaa
    13741 aatatttttt tctagctata actactctat ttttaatatg taattgaatt ttaatgtaag
    13801 attcacagca acctgattat tgaatgttat ttcatcaaaa cttgtgtatt ctgtggattc
    13861 tatggttcat attgagatca gcattcaaaa tagctctatt tctatctgga gaattccaga
    13921 tgagttgaag acagtaacag aagagaaata ctagtgtaat catttatctt attagcaaat
    13981 gatattctaa aaccttcact gacccacatg taactctgtt tcgtgtatcc tttagctagt
    14041 gtgtcctctg ctggttattg gtgacaaaaa tctaattaat tgcctggatt ctttattgtg
    14101 aagcaagata caatgacaaa gtctatgaaa tttatagtta tcacctaatg caggtttggg
    14161 tcaggttgga tttaagcact ttttttcaat tgttgttcat aaaaataaca acaaaaccaa
    14221 gtatggactc tttccctcaa gaatgaatat aaaaggaatc tgtcacacac aaaaacaaac
    14281 aaataaataa caacagaaac ccactatatc ccaggatggg gagaagtgat acactggctt
    14341 tacttcggca cgtatttgga agcagtgact ttagactgaa tttaactacc aagaataaag
    14401 gaaattacat tactctttca tatttgtttc taccccaaag tgttaattgt catgtaatct
    14461 gttatcaatt agggtagaaa agtagatatc gtgaatcatt atagccgaag gactctaata
    14521 aaaattttgc tcagtgaatg acttagaggt atgagcagtt ttaaagatta gccaacaata
    14581 aatcctagaa tatgcaaata tttagagatt tccttttcct caagtgattt ggcaacaatt
    14641 tttatgcaag gtctgaaaag aaataagaca aagatgtgtt aaactttatt tatagaaaaa
    14701 atgtctattc aacaaaatag acattaaaaa tgtctattca gtcaaaatag taccaagttt
    14761 ggcattctta ctaatagtag tagaacaaat cctataatag tcacagtttt tctgatgtta
    14821 tttttatgga tttgggggat attcatctat tcatttttga aacagggtct aaccacatag
    14881 catatactgg ccttgaactc ttgatgcttc tgccttagct accttagtga caggattaca
    14941 gatgtgtgcc accgtacact ggtggtagca tttctcaaaa ggcctagagt actgacagca
    15001 acagcagtca tatttctagt atcagaatta tcatgatggt gtcaggttcc tgaacactat
    15061 caaaattctt atactgtagt aaggcaacat atccttttct tgggaaaaga acagaaaaaa
    15121 aaagaataaa aagaatataa atctagaaat gtgaatgtaa aaccactggt acaatgtctg
    15181 cctcaaaacc ttgaacaaaa tacattttaa gtatagtttc aatatgaata taaattgtat
    15241 gttgttaaaa ctaaaggtat atctattgct ctgggcatca aaatagtttt tagccattta
    15301 gaagaaacat tgaaaaacca tactttgtaa aacacacata cacacacaca tcactaagag
    15361 tgaaaaaaaa ttgtaataca agtaactgac aaagacagat agccaaaata cagattattc
    15421 ctaaatatca actttaaaat atagcacaat taataaattt gtgagaaaat tgaaaacaat
    15481 taaatgttac aataacattc ccctatccaa taaacgtaaa aaataaccaa ttttattatt
    15541 aatcataaga agcaaaaact ttaaaaatgg gatcctacca tctgctccta agaatgttga
    15601 tgaggccgtg gtatgggtag aaacacctct actatgtaat aacattttaa gtataaacac
    15661 tttggcagac catttggcaa tatctactag atttgaacat acctcactaa atattcattc
    15721 catacagctg gacagtttca caccaacata ctatcaacct actagagaac gtgtataatt
    15781 tcacctgaca aacaagttca gaacaacatt gtattgagga gggactcaaa ctagagctgc
    15841 caaactgggg tacatacaca ctcaatacat taaaatgaat gctatagacc aattcagatg
    15901 cagaaacagc ttctacacag gtagaaacgg ccagaaacag aatagcacca actgagttac
    15961 atgtttcaaa aacaggtata atgactgcac taaatgtcga tcccaaagag gatagtccca
    16021 aggaggaagt agcagttcct gatgaggaat aagggtgggg tttctggatt cttggcaaca
    16081 ttctatttca aaatattatg tgtgtactta ttttgtgatg attcattgtt tatattcttc
    16141 ttaaattaaa aggtttatta aaatgggctt tttccatttt aagaattttc taagttagct
    16201 tagaccctgt cattatcttt aagatatgaa ctcacgagat cgctaactgc atcacagatg
    16261 tgagcttgac ttcatgacct ggtacaagcc atataacctc ctggaccatt agctggaaaa
    16321 gcagagagcc tgagagtctc gtcaaagact tctgctgctg cacatttctc ttactcaaag
    16381 tcaattgtgc tcttactgca tcaggttaca caagaaacac tggaaacaat gactgtcgct
    16441 ctatcttgag acactaaaat ttttacatgg caattgtgag tgacacttac caataaccct
    16501 gcttcagttg acagtgttaa agctttcatc agtgaaatga aaggatgtgg accaaaagta
    16561 ccaagagagt gagtggccat gatcattctt agagcaacac cttgatgtag tgcacagccc
    16621 aagggtggcc actctgttga ttcatgaata gttttctttc ataaaaagct tagtagggga
    16681 aattctcatg atctttcttt ggatccccct ctgccatgct tgcaaccttt ggccctttgt
    16741 tcatctctca taataacatg taataattag aacattcagt gatttaaaaa aagtacacaa
    16801 gctcatacaa gtcaaaaaat ttaaatacct cactatcaac agataaaaca caaaattctt
    16861 aagtatagaa atataatcat actcatatgc tagccaagca ctctaacata aagccaaacc
    16921 gctcaataca tcttatgtga actatgatat gtttcttatt aagtaggtaa atattttttg
    16981 ttgatagcag acatttcagt actcaggggt tataaataca tgtacatgtt tggaacaaat
    17041 gtgtgaaaat ggtttatcat gctaaagctg cctaaccttt gatcaatatg gggaaactgg
    17101 gtagatggta caaatggtta aaatgattgc caccgaatca tagggggcaa agtaaggtgt
    17161 tctgctttgt aatccagtat ggaaaacaga ggcaggcaga tccctgcact ccctggccag
    17221 acagcctaga ttaaaagaca aacaccaggt ccaatgcagg gaccctactt caaaaacaag
    17281 gtggatcatt cttgtggaat aaaacttaaa gttgttctct ggcccccaca aacacatgtg
    17341 ctttcataag gtatacctat acctctgcat ataatcacac acactcacac acatgcattc
    17401 acacatgcac acacacatac atatacacat aatttctaat aatctatcat gaagaacact
    17461 tcaaattata aatataattt atatattaaa aaggatctgt tatatttgca acactgggaa
    17521 aatgttgtat gatcacagtt atatgtgcat atcacaaagg tgaacattta atgatttttt
    17581 tttaaaaaaa gtactcaagc tgatacaagt caaaaaatgt aaatacctca ctatcaacag
    17641 atgaaacaca aaattcttga gtacagaaat ataatcatac tcatatgcta gccaagtata
//
