Features (pLannotate 1.2.2; 25 found; start..end, strand, type, name):
    110..161     +  misc_feature   bom (fragment): basis of mobility region from pBR322
    347..935     -  rep_origin     ori: high-copy-number ColE1/pMB1/pBR322/pUC origin of replication
   1121..1501    -  rep_origin     M13 ori (sequence partly withheld): M13 bacteriophage origin of replication; arrow indicates direction of (+) strand synthesis
   1543..2403    -  CDS            AmpR: β-lactamase; bla; confers resistance to ampicillin, carbenicillin, and related antibiotics
   2404..2495    -  promoter       AmpR promoter: bla
   2514..2541    -  terminator     rrnB T2 terminator: transcription terminator T2 from the E. coli rrnB gene
   2633..2654    -  terminator     rrnB T1 terminator (fragment): Escherichia coli rrnB; transcription terminator T1 from the E. coli rrnB gene
   3277..3333    +  CDS            Calb1 (fragment): CALB1_MOUSE - Experimental evidence at protein level: Swiss-Prot protein existence level 1. Buffers cytosolic calcium. May stimulate a membrane Ca(2+)- ATPase and a 3',5'-cyclic nucleotide phosphodiesterase. From Mus musculus (Mouse).
   3420..3647    +  CDS            Calb1 (fragment): CALB1_MOUSE - Experimental evidence at protein level: Swiss-Prot protein existence level 1. Buffers cytosolic calcium. May stimulate a membrane Ca(2+)- ATPase and a 3',5'-cyclic nucleotide phosphodiesterase. From Mus musculus (Mouse).
   6755..6829    +  CDS            Calb1 (fragment): CALB1_MOUSE - Experimental evidence at protein level: Swiss-Prot protein existence level 1. Buffers cytosolic calcium. May stimulate a membrane Ca(2+)- ATPase and a 3',5'-cyclic nucleotide phosphodiesterase. From Mus musculus (Mouse).
   7251..7364    +  CDS            Calb1 (fragment): CALB1_MOUSE - Experimental evidence at protein level: Swiss-Prot protein existence level 1. Buffers cytosolic calcium. May stimulate a membrane Ca(2+)- ATPase and a 3',5'-cyclic nucleotide phosphodiesterase. From Mus musculus (Mouse).
   7440..7916    +  CDS            folA: DYR_ECOLI - Also known as tmrA. Experimental evidence at protein level: Swiss-Prot protein existence level 1. Key enzyme in folate metabolism. Catalyzes an essential reaction for de novo glycine and purine synthesis, and for DNA precursor synthesis. From Escherichia coli (strain K12).
   7926..8639    +  CDS            EGFP: EGFP is a basic (constitutively fluorescent) green fluorescent protein published in 1996, derived from Aequorea victoria. It is reported to be a rapidly-maturing weak dimer with moderate acid sensitivity.
   8659..9689    +  CDS            Cre (fragment): site-specific recombinase Cre is a site-specific recombinase from bacteriophage P1. Recombination occurs at loxP sequences.
   9702..9909    +  polyA_signal   bGH poly(A) signal: bovine growth hormone polyadenylation signal
   9962..9995    +  protein_bind   attB: minimal attB site for the φC31 integrase (Groth et al., 2000) phage φC31 integrase
  10022..10521   +  promoter       PGK promoter: mouse phosphoglycerate kinase 1 promoter
  10538..10585   +  promoter       EM7 promoter: synthetic bacterial promoter&nbsp
  10604..11407   +  CDS            NeoR/KanR: aminoglycoside phosphotransferase from Tn5; aph(3')-II (or nptII); confers resistance to neomycin, kanamycin, and G418 (Geneticin®)
  11417..11878   +  polyA_signal   PGK poly(A) signal: mouse phosphoglycerate kinase 1 polyadenylation signal
  11933..12012   +  intron         chimeric intron (fragment): chimera between introns from human β-globin and immunoglobulin heavy chain genes
  12052..12564   +  CDS            HygR (fragment): aminoglycoside phosphotransferase from E. coli confers resistance to hygromycin
  12565..12649   +  CDS            large T antigen (fragment): large T antigen from SV40 (simian virus 40)
  12672..12792   +  polyA_signal   SV40 poly(A) signal: SV40 polyadenylation signal
  12793..12831   +  protein_bind   phage φC31 attP (fragment): attachment site of phage φC31 phage φC31 integrase
>Addgene plasmid #114438 | Calb1-T2A-dgCre targeting vector | addgene full sequence | sequence record 227320 | Addgene NGS Result
GTTTAAACTTAATTAATCACAGCTTGTCTGTAAGCGGATGCCGGGAGCAGACAAGCCCGTCAGGGCGCGT
CAGCGGGTGTTGGCGGGTGTCGGGGCGCAGCCATGACCCTATGCGGTGTGAAATACCGCACAGATGCGTA
AGGAGAAAATACCGCATCAGGCGCTCTTCCGCTTCCTCGCTCACTGACTCGCTGCGCTCGGTCGTTCGGC
TGCGGCGAGCGGTATCAGCTCACTCAAAGGCGGTAATACGGTTATCCACAGAATCAGGGGATAACGCAGG
AAAGAACATGTGAGCAAAAGGCCAGCAAAAGGCCAGGAACCGTAAAAAGGCCGCGTTGCTGGCGTTTTTC
CATAGGCTCCGCCCCCCTGACGAGCATCACAAAAATCGACGCTCAAGTCAGAGGTGGCGAAACCCGACAG
GACTATAAAGATACCAGGCGTTTCCCCCTGGAAGCTCCCTCGTGCGCTCTCCTGTTCCGACCCTGCCGCT
TACCGGATACCTGTCCGCCTTTCTCCCTTCGGGAAGCGTGGCGCTTTCTCATAGCTCACGCTGTAGGTAT
CTCAGTTCGGTGTAGGTCGTTCGCTCCAAGCTGGGCTGTGTGCACGAACCCCCCGTTCAGCCCGACCGCT
GCGCCTTATCCGGTAACTATCGTCTTGAGTCCAACCCGGTAAGACACGACTTATCGCCACTGGCAGCAGC
CACTGGTAACAGGATTAGCAGAGCGAGGTATGTAGGCGGTGCTACAGAGTTCTTGAAGTGGTGGCCTAAC
TACGGCTACACTAGAAGGACAGTATTTGGTATCTGCGCTCTGCTGAAGCCAGTTACCTTCGGAAAAAGAG
TTGGTAGCTCTTGATCCGGCAAACAAACCACCGCTGGTAGCGGTGGTTTTTTTGTTTGCAAGCAGCAGAT
TACGCGCAGAAAAAAAGGATCTCAAGAAGATCCTTTGATCTTTTCTACGGGGTCTGACGCTCAGTGGAAC
GAAAACTCACGTTAAGGGATTTTGGTCATGAGATTATCAAAAAGGATCTTCACCTAGATCCTTTTAAATT
GTAAACGTTAATATTTTGTTAAAATTCGCGTTAAATTTTTGTTAAATCAGCTCATTTTTTAACCAATAGG
CCGAAATCGGCAAAATCCCTTATAAATCAAAAGAATAGCCCGAGATAGGGT
[37 nt withheld, positions 1172-1208]
AAAGAACGTGGACTCCAACGTCAAAGG
[141 nt withheld, positions 1236-1376]
G
[125 nt withheld, positions 1378-1502]
AATCAATCTAAAGTATATATGAGTAAACTTGGTCTGACAGTTACCAATGCTTAATCAGTGAGGCACCTAT
CTCAGCGATCTGTCTATTTCGTTCATCCATAGTTGCCTGACTCCCCGTCGTGTAGATAACTACGATACGG
GAGGGCTTACCATCTGGCCCCAGTGCTGCAATGATACCGCGAGACCCACGCTCACCGGCTCCAGATTTAT
CAGCAATAAACCAGCCAGCCGGAAGGGCCGAGCGCAGAAGTGGTCCTGCAACTTTATCCGCCTCCATCCA
GTCTATTAATTGTTGCCGGGAAGCTAGAGTAAGTAGTTCGCCAGTTAATAGTTTGCGCAACGTTGTTGCC
ATTGCTACAGGCATCGTGGTGTCACGCTCGTCGTTTGGTATGGCTTCATTCAGCTCCGGTTCCCAACGAT
CAAGGCGAGTTACATGATCCCCCATGTTGTGCAAAAAAGCGGTTAGCTCCTTCGGTCCTCCGATCGTTGT
CAGAAGTAAGTTGGCCGCAGTGTTATCACTCATGGTTATGGCAGCACTGCATAATTCTCTTACTGTCATG
CCATCCGTAAGATGCTTTTCTGTGACTGGTGAGTACTCAACCAAGTCATTCTGAGAATAGTGTATGCGGC
GACCGAGTTGCTCTTGCCCGGCGTCAACACGGGATAATACCGCGCCACATAGCAGAACTTTAAAAGTGCT
CATCATTGGAAAACGTTCTTCGGGGCGAAAACTCTCAAGGATCTTACCGCTGTTGAGATCCAGTTCGATG
TAACCCACTCGTGCACCCAACTGATCTTCAGCATCTTTTACTTTCACCAGCGTTTCTGGGTGAGCAAAAA
CAGGAAGGCAAAATGCCGCAAAAAAGGGAATAAGGGCGACACGGAAATGTTGAATACTCATACTCTTCCT
TTTTCAATATTATTGAAGCATTTATCAGGGTTATTGTCTCATGAGCGGATACATATTTGAATGTATTTAG
AAAAATAAACAAAAGAGTTTGTAGAAACGCAAAAAGGCCATCCGTCAGGATGGCCTTCTGCTTAATTTGA
TGCCTGGCAGTTTATGGCGGGCGTCCTGCCCGCCACCCTCCGGGCCGTTGCTTCGCAACGTTCAAATCCG
CTCCCGGCGGATTTGTCCTACTCAGGAGAGCGATCGCGATCTAGTTGTCTTGGTAGACAGTATAACAATA
TTAGAATTTATGGTCAATGAATTTGTAAAATGCCGTGTCAGTACAGAACACTGAAAAAAAAATGTACTTC
CAAAAAAGAATTCTTAGACCATCTCAAACTTTTCTTTTTGCTTTAGAAAGGACTCTCTAAACCTCTATGC
ACTATCTTTAACATGGCCTTTTTCTCAAAAATATTTTAAGATGCTACATTTGGCACATTTAGTATTAGCA
TTACCTTCATTATGGCAATATTTACTGCTTTCTAAAAATGTGAATGTTTCCCAAATATGTCTGAGTGCAT
CTCAGTATGTGATATTTAAGTACAATAGTGAGTTAGGAAATATTGTTAAGCTTCTAGTACCCAGTGGAAG
CTAAATAATTTGAGATTGTTCAAAATAACTTAGTCTTGTTATCCACTTACTGCTTTTTTTTTTTTAATTT
TGTGCTTTAAAATAAAAAAATAAAATAAAAAAACAGGCTGGAAACGTAGTTCAGTATTAAAGAGCTTACA
TTGCAGGCACTCAAGATGTTTGATTTTTGAACGTTTGTCTCCTTCATTCAATAATTTATAACTCAGTGTT
CCAACCAATAACAATGCCTTTCAGCTGAAACTATTTGATTCAAATAATGACGGAAAGCTGGAACTGACAG
AGATGGCCAGGTAAGTTTCAGAATTGCACAAATGTTATTAGAATAAACAGAATTTCATCTAAAATTCCAA
CCTATTAACATATTTTTTTCTCTCTCTCTCAAAAGGTTACTACCAGTGCAGGAAAATTTCCTTCTTAAAT
TCCAGGTAGTTGGCTTTTCTCTACAGTATATAATAATATCTTTCCCTAAAAACTCAAATGGTAGGATATT
TGTCAAGAGAAACAAGCTGAAATACATTATCACTATTTGACTGAACTTCTCTTCTGACTCCTAGGGAATC
AAAATGTGTGGGAAAGAGTTCAATAAGGCTTTTGAGTTATATGATCAGGTAAAAATGTTTTCTTCCCTTT
TTTCTTTAAAAAGAACTTATGAGAACAATACTTAACATGAAATCTATCCTCTTGTGATTTTAAGTGTGAC
ATGTATCATATATATATATATATATATATATATATATATATATATATATATATATATATGCAAGGCTGTA
TGGCAGTTCTTTAGAGCTCACTCATCTTACATATTTGAGACTGGACACTCATTGCTGGCTTCCCCTTTTT
TCTGCTTCCCCTTCCCTGACATCCACTATTCTGCTGCTTCCAAGAGTTTCTTTAGTTTAGAAATATTGTA
TAACCACCCTCCTCTGATAAGCTTATTTCACCTTGTATGTTCTCAAGGTTCACCTATCTTATAATACACT
ACAGAGTGTCCTTTTTAAACACAAAATAATAGAGTGTGGTATATGGATTTATGATCTCTTTATATGTATA
ATTTCATTAGGCTGTTTCCACATCTTAGCTATTGTGAAAATGCTGCATGAAAATGGAATGTTAATACCAC
TAAGAGATCCTGACCTTTTGGATAAAACAGCAGAACTGTGATATTTTATAACATATGTTAGTTGTATTTT
TAATTTGTTGGTGTGTCAACACTGTTGTACCATTTTGATTTTCTGTTAACAGTGTGCAGGTGTTCCCAGT
TTCTTCACACCCTCACCAACACTTTCCTCCTTTGCTTGTATGGTAATGGTCATTCTTGCAGTTGTGAAAT
GATACCTCGTTTGTTTTCATTTGCATTTCTATGATGAATACTAACCCTGATCACCTTTTCATAAACTGAT
TAGCCATTTATATCTTTTCTTGGAGAAGTATCTATTCACATTTTAGCCCACTTTTAAATCAAATTAGTTT
TATGCTGATGAAAGACAGAAGATATGACTTACATCTTTCGATATTACATTCCTTTAGGTAAGGAATCAGT
GCCTTACCTGGATGGTCTGCCAATGCCTTCTCCTGTCTGCAGGCTGCCTTTACCCTAGATGGTTCTTTGT
AATATCTATGCTTAGCTTCACTGTCTTCCTGTAGTTTGTGCTCTGTGCTCATAACTCACAAGCTCACTGC
TAAGACCAATATCATGAACTTTCTACCTATTTTATATGGGTATGTTGTCTGGTTTGGGCTTTGGTTTTGA
CACAAGGTCCCATGATGGCTGGCCTGACACTCACTATATTAACCAGGCTGGCCTTGAACTCACAGACCCA
TTTCTTATGCCTCCCAAGAGCTAAGATTAAAGATGTGGATCACCACACTTGGCTCTAGGAGTTTTATATC
TTCATAATTTAAATATTTGCATTATATTAATTTTGCCCAGATAAAAAACAGAGGTCCAGGTTTTTTCCAC
TTTGGCATGTGGATACAGTTTTCCTCATACTTTTTGTTAAAGAGAATATCTTGTCCCTATACTCAGCCTC
CTAGAGAAAGATCAGTTGATTCGATGCCTGTGGACAAATTCCAAAAGAAATATTCTATTCTATTCTATTC
TATTCTATTCTATTCTATTCTATTCATCTCTATTCATCTCTATTGTCTCTATTCGTCTCTATTCAATCAG
TCTCTAAGTAAATACCATACCATTTTAGCTACTGTAACCGAGTACATTTTGAAATCAGAAACTTCTGTTG
ATTTTTCACATTTGTTTGTTTGTTTGTTGCTTTTGCAGGGAAGCATGCCACAACACGTCTTCGTTCCAGA
GCTATCTTATCAGTCTGACACTTCCATTTTCATCCTTTATTCTTTTTCTCTAAACTATTTCAGTTTTGGG
TCTTTGTGATTATGTATGCTTTTAGTTGTATCTTTTATATTTCTTCTTAAAATACTATTGGAGTTTAGAA
ACGGATTATGCTGATCTTTAGAATTAAATGGTATGAACACTTTAACAAGATTAAGTCTTCCAGTCCATAA
GCTTAATAATCCGTTGGCTTATGTCCGATATCTTTCACCAGAGCTTTACAACTGTCAGTATACATGTGTT
TTACTTTCATCGCTAAGTTTACTCTTAAGAAGTTTATTATATTTTTAGTACTCTCCCAAGAATGACTTTA
ATATCTGTCTTGAAACAGAACTGATTTTTAGATTTTGATTTTTATATTTTATGACGTTCCTAAATTTACT
TAATGCCAACAGGTTTTATCTTCAGAATGTTCTATATTTAAAAATCACATTATTACTTCCTTCTCCATTT
TTTAATCTACAATTTTACCCTCTGGAAAACATGGAAACCACTCACCAAAGAAAACAAGAGCCACAAACTA
AATGTTCACAATTTTTAAAAAGCATGGGTAGCTGAAATTACACAACCAAGTCATTCGTTCAACCAAAAAC
TTGTACAGTATATCTCACATCACATGTTACACTAGCATGAGCCATGTACAGTATATCTCACATCACATGT
TACACTAGCATGAGCCATGTGCAGTATATCTCACATCACATGTTACACTAGCATGAGCCATGTGCAGTAT
ATCTCACATCACATGTTACACTAGCATGAGCCATGTACAGTGTAGCTCACATCACATGTTACACTAGCAT
GAGCCATGTCACTGTGAGGATCTGAATGAGGAACCTAAACCCCCTGTGCCACAAGATTAGTTGTAAATAG
AAAACAATAATGATATTCCCTGACAAAGTTCAATGAAAATTAAGGTAGAGGAGACATTTCACAGAAGTGT
CTCACATTAAAAAAAAAAATAGAACTTTATGTATGAGAATAGATTGGGTGCAAGTTTGTTAGTCCATGGT
TTTGGCCTCTAATTTCTCTATTCCTGGAACTAGACTCTATATAACTGTTGCCCACTGGTGTGACATTAAG
CCAACCACAGCTTCCCCAAGCTAAAATGTTCTCCTTTGTCATAGGAATATATTTAGTCTTACTTATTTAC
TTATTCCAACGGAAGATACTTCAAACATAAAATGAAATATTAAATGTGAGCATGCTTTGAAATTTTCAAT
CCATTTCACAAATGTAAACTTAGCTATTTTGGAACTGTTAAGGGTTCTACCCCAACACTGAGTTAGGGTA
CCCACCAATGGGGATTTTTTTTTCTGAGGGCTCTAGTTACTTCTAATATATACTGTTTTATTTCTTATAC
CCCAGGATGGCAACGGATACATAGATGAAAATGAGCTGGATGCTTTGCTGAAAGATCTGTGTGAGAAGAA
CAAACAGGTAATTTAGTAGTCATGTCAGTTACTTCCTAAGCAGACTTTAGGGAACTGCCCAGAAACAACC
ACACAACTGTTGTGGAAATATACTGAAAGAATTTGCAGAAGACAGGAGTGGATTTTAATTCTTAATTCAA
ATTGAGTCTGTCGACCTCTAGAAGTAAGCTTTGAGCTCAGGAATTCTTGGATCCTGTGCGAAGTTCCTAT
TCTTCAAATAGTATAGGAACTTCTTTCGGCCGGCCAACACAAATCAGTAAACTGTGACAATCAGATTTGA
ATTAGAAACAACCTGGTGAGTATTCATATTTATAAAAGATCTCTTCTTAATGGACTGGTGTAGCAAGCAG
TTTCTCAAGTTTTATCACTGGCCAGTGGTTAATTAACATCCGTCTTTAATTGGATTACAATGCTATCTAT
GTCCTATACAGGAATTGGATATTAACAATATTACTACATACAAGAAGAACATAATGGCCTTGTCGGATGG
AGGGAAGCTGTACCGAACAGACCTTGCTCTTATTCTTTCTGCTGGAGACAACGGAAGCGGCGAGGGCAGA
GGAAGTCTTCTGACATGCGGAGACGTGGAAGAGAATCCCGGCCCTGCCCCAGGCTCAATGATCTCTCTGA
TTGCCGCTCTGGCCGTGGACTACGTGATCGGGATGGAAAACGCTATGCCATGGAATCTGCCCGCCGATCT
GGCTTGGTTCAAGAGGAACACCCTGAACAAGCCAGTGATCATGGGCAGACACACTTGGGAGTCCATTGGA
CGGCCCCTGCCTGGACGCAAGAACATCATTCTGAGCTCCCAGCCCTCTACCGACGACAGGGTGACATGGG
TGAAAAGTGTGGACGAAGCCATTGCCGCTTGCGGAGATGTGCCCGAGATCATGGTCATCGGCGGAGGGAG
AGTGATCGAGCAGTTCCTGCCTAAGGCCCAGAAACTGTACCTGACTCACATTGACGCTGAGGTGGAAGGG
GACACCCATTTTCCTGATTATGAGCCAGACGATTGGGAAAGCGTGTTCTCCGAGTTTCACGACGCCGATG
CTCAGAATTCTCATAGTTATTGCTTTGAGATCCTGGAAAGGAGAGGCGCGCCAGTGAGCAAGGGCGAGGA
GCTGTTCACCGGGGTGGTGCCCATCCTGGTCGAGCTGGACGGCGACGTAAACGGCCACAAGTTCAGCGTG
TCCGGCGAGGGCGAGGGCGATGCCACCTACGGCAAGCTGACCCTGAAGTTCATCTGCACCACCGGCAAGC
TGCCCGTGCCCTGGCCCACCCTCGTGACCACCCTGACCTACGGCGTGCAGTGCTTCAGCCGCTACCCCGA
CCACATGAAGCAGCACGACTTCTTCAAGTCCGCCATGCCCGAAGGCTACGTCCAGGAGCGCACCATCTTC
TTCAAGGACGACGGCAACTACAAGACCCGCGCCGAGGTGAAGTTCGAGGGCGACACCCTGGTGAACCGCA
TCGAGCTGAAGGGCATCGACTTCAAGGAGGACGGCAACATCCTGGGGCACAAGCTGGAGTACAACTACAA
CAGCCACAACGTCTATATCATGGCCGACAAGCAGAAGAACGGCATCAAGGTGAACTTCAAGATCCGCCAC
AACATCGAGGACGGCAGCGTGCAGCTCGCCGACCACTACCAGCAGAACACCCCCATCGGCGACGGCCCCG
TGCTGCTGCCCGACAACCACTACCTGAGCACCCAGTCCGCCCTGAGCAAAGACCCCAACGAGAAGCGCGA
TCACATGGTCCTGCTGGAGTTCGTGACCGCCGCCGGGATCACTCTCGGCATGGATGAGCTGTACAAGGGC
AAGAAGAAGAGGAAGGTGTCCAATTTACTGACCGTACACCAAAATTTGCCTGCATTACCGGTCGATGCAA
CGAGTGATGAGGTTCGCAAGAACCTGATGGACATGTTCAGGGATCGCCAGGCGTTTTCTGAGCATACCTG
GAAAATGCTTCTGTCCGTTTGCCGGTCGTGGGCGGCATGGTGCAAGTTGAATAACCGGAAATGGTTTCCC
GCAGAACCTGAAGATGTTCGCGATTATCTTCTATATCTTCAGGCGCGCGGTCTGGCAGTAAAAACTATCC
AGCAACATTTGGGCCAGCTAAACATGCTTCATCGTCGGTCCGGGCTGCCACGACCAAGTGACAGCAATGC
TGTTTCACTGGTTATGCGGCGGATCCGAAAAGAAAACGTTGATGCCGGTGAACGTGCAAAACAGGCTCTA
GCGTTCGAACGCACTGATTTCGACCAGGTTCGTTCACTCATGGAAAATAGCGATCGCTGCCAGGATATAC
GTAATCTGGCATTTCTGGGGATTGCTTATAACACCCTGTTACGTATAGCCGAAATTGCCAGGATCAGGGT
TAAAGATATCTCACGTACTGACGGTGGGAGAATGTTAATCCATATTGGCAGAACGAAAACGCTGGTTAGC
ACCGCAGGTGTAGAGAAGGCACTTAGCCTGGGGGTAACTAAACTGGTCGAGCGATGGATTTCCGTCTCTG
GTGTAGCTGATGATCCGAATAACTACCTGTTTTGCCGGGTCAGAAAAAATGGTGTTGCCGCGCCATCTGC
CACCAGCCAGCTATCAACTCGCGCCCTGGAAGGGATTTTTGAAGCAACTCATCGATTGATTTACGGCGCT
AAGGATGACTCTGGTCAGAGATACCTGGCCTGGTCTGGACACAGTGCCCGTGTCGGAGCCGCGCGAGATA
TGGCCCGCGCTGGAGTTTCAATACCGGAGATCATGCAAGCTGGTGGCTGGACCAATGTAAATATTGTCAT
GAACTATATCCGTAACCTGGATAGTGAAACAGGGGCAATGGTGCGCCTGCTGGAAGATGGCGATTAGCTA
GCGCCTCGACTGTGCCTTCTAGTTGCCAGCCATCTGTTGTTTGCCCCTCCCCCGTGCCTTCCTTGACCCT
GGAAGGTGCCACTCCCACTGTCCTTTCCTAATAAAATGAGGAAATTGCATCGCATTGTCTGAGTAGGTGT
CATTCTATTCTGGGGGGTGGGGTGGGGCAGGACAGCAAGGGGGAGGATTGGGAAGACAATAGCAGGCATG
CTGGGGAACGCGCCGTAAAAGCTTGGCATAGATCTTATTGCAGAAGCCATATGTTTTAGGTGCCAGGGCG
TGCCCTTGGGCTCCCCGGGCGCGTTTGGATGCATTTATCGAATTCTACCGGGTAGGGGAGGCGCTTTTCC
CAAGGCAGTCTGGAGCATGCGCTTTAGCAGCCCCGCTGGGCACTTGGCGCTACACAAGTGGCCTCTGGCC
TCGCACACATTCCACATCCACCGGTAGGCGCCAACCGGCTCCGTTCTTTGGTGGCCCCTTCGCGCCACCT
TCTACTCCTCCCCTAGTCAGGAAGTTCCCCCCCGCCCCGCAGCTCGCGTCGTGCAGGACGTGACAAATGG
AAGTAGCACGTCTCACTAGTCTCGTGCAGATGGACAGCACCGCTGAGCAATGGAAGCGGGTAGGCCTTTG
GGGCAGCGGCCAATAGCAGCTTTGCTCCTTCGCTTTCTGGGCTCAGAGGCTGGGAAGGGGTGGGTCCGGG
GGCGGGCTCAGGGGCGGGCTCAGGGGCGGGGCGGGCGCCCGAAGGTCCTCCGGAGGCCCGGCATTCTGCA
CGCTTCAAAAGCGCACGTCTGCCGCGCTGTTCTCCTCTTCCTCATCTCCGGGCCTTTCGACCTGCAGCAG
CACGTGTTGACAATTAATCATCGGCATAGTATATCGGCATAGTATAATACGACAAGGTGAGGAACTAAAC
CATGGGATCGGCCATTGAACAAGATGGATTGCACGCAGGTTCTCCGGCCGCTTGGGTGGAGAGGCTATTC
GGCTATGACTGGGCACAACAGACGATCGGCTGCTCTGATGCCGCCGTGTTCCGGCTGTCAGCGCAGGGGC
GCCCGGTTCTTTTTGTCAAGACCGACCTGTCCGGTGCCCTGAATGAACTGCAGGACGAGGCAGCGCGGCT
ATCGTGGCTGGCCACGACGGGCGTTCCTTGCGCAGCTGTGCTCGACGTTGTCACTGAAGCGGGAAGGGAC
TGGCTGCTATTGGGCGAAGTGCCGGGGCAGGATCTCCTGTCATCTCACCTTGCTCCTGCCGAGAAAGTAT
CCATCATGGCTGATGCAATGCGGCGGCTGCATACGCTTGATCCGGCTACCTGCCCATTCGACCACCAAGC
GAAACATCGCATCGAGCGAGCACGTACTCGGATGGAAGCCGGTCTTGTCGATCAGGATGATCTGGACGAA
GAGCATCAGGGGCTCGCGCCAGCCGAACTGTTCGCCAGGCTCAAGGCGCGCATGCCCGACGGCGAGGATC
TCGTCGTGACCCATGGCGATGCCTGCTTGCCGAATATCATGGTGGAAAATGGCCGCTTTTCTGGATTCAT
CGACTGTGGCCGGCTGGGTGTGGCGGACCGCTATCAGGACATAGCGTTGGCTACCCGTGATATTGCTGAA
GAGCTTGGCGGCGAATGGGCTGACCGCTTCCTCGTGCTTTACGGTATCGCCGCTCCCGATTCGCAGCGCA
TCGCCTTCTATCGCCTTCTTGACGAGTTCTTCTGAGGGGATCCGCTGTAAGTCTGCAGAAATTGATGATC
TATTAAACAATAAAGATGTCCACTAAAATGGAAGTTTTTCCTGTCATACTTTGTTAAGAAGGGTGAGAAC
AGAGTACCTACATTTTGAATGGAAGGATTGGAGCTACGGGGGTGGGGGTGGGGTGGGATTAGATAAATGC
CTGCTCTTTACTGAAGGCTCTTTACTATTGCTTTATGATAATGTTTCATAGTTGGATATCATAATTTAAA
CAAGCAAAACCAAATTAAGGGCCAGCTCATTCCTCCCACTCACGATCTATAGATCTATAGATCTCTCGTG
GGATCATTGTTTTTCTCTTGATTCCCACTTTGTGGTTCTAAGTACTGTGGTTTCCAAATGTGTCAGTTTC
ATAGCCTGAAGAACGAGATCAGCAGCCTCTGTTCCACATACACTTCATTCTCAGTATTGTTTTGCCAAGT
TCTAATTCCATCAGAAAGCTTACCTAGGCCTGAATCGAAGTTCCTATTCTTCAAAAGGTATAGGAACTTC
GGTTACAAGACAGGTTTAAGGAGACCAATAGAAACTGGGCATGTGGAGACAGAGAAGACTCTTGGGTTTC
TGATAGGCACTGACTCTCTCTGCCTATTGGTCTATTTTCCCACCCTTAGGCGTCCGTCGCGCAGGCTCTC
GATGAGCTGATGCTTTGGGCCGAGGACTGCCCCGAAGTCCGGCACCTCGTGCACGCGGATTTCGGCTCCA
ACAATGTCCTGACGGACAATGGCCGCATAACAGCGGTCATTGACTGGAGCGAGGCGATGTTCGGGGATTC
CCAATACGAGGTCGCCAACATCTTCTTCTGGAGGCCGTGGTTGGCTTGTATGGAGCAGCAGACGCGCTAC
TTCGAGCGGAGGCATCCGGAGCTTGCAGGATCGCCGCGGCTCCGGGCGTATATGCTCCGCATTGGTCTTG
ACCAACTCTATCAGAGCTTGGTTGACGGCAATTTCGATGATGCAGCTTGGGCGCAGGGTCGATGCGACGC
AATCGTCCGATCCGGAGCCGGGACTGTCGGGCGTACACAAATCGCCCGCAGAAGCGCGGCCGTCTGGACC
GATGGCTGTGTAGAAGTACTCGCCGATAGTGGAAACCGACGCCCCAGCACTCGTCCGAGGGCAAAGGAAT
AGTGATCATAATCAGCCATACCACATTTGTAGAGGTTTTACTTGCTTTAAAAAACCTCCCACACCTCCCC
CTGAACCTGAAACATAAAATGAATGCAATTGTTGTTGTTAACTTGTTTATTGCAGCTTATAATGGTTACA
AATAAAGCAATAGCATCACAAATTTCACAAATAAAGCATTTTTTCACTGCATTCTAGTCGTGGTTTGTCC
AAACTCATCAATGTATCTTACCCCAACTGGGGTAACCTTTGAGTTCTCTCAGTTGGGGGAAAGGCGCGGC
CGCACGCGTGCATGCAGTTGGTGACCACAACCACTTGCTAGTGATACATTGTATCTAAAACCATAACTGT
GCGCTATAAAGAAGTAGGCTGTATTTTCTTTTATATCTGTAAATTCTACTGCATATAGAGAACTATTCAG
GATGTGTGGCACATTCTTTTCTGCTTGTTTCTACACTGTTTGTAATGTACAGTTTTTGTAAGCATATAAA
TGAAAAGAAGAAAGACCATGCTTAGGCCAGTCAGTACAATCAATTTTGAAAAATGAATCTACCATGGTTT
TGCGTTTATAAATACAGATGAACACTTGGATTTCCCCGAAAATCTACCATCTCAAAACTTCTAGTGTCAG
ATTGTAAATGAATATCTGTCATTGAGTAAAAGAATAACTCATGGCAAGCCAACTGTTTTTATTTTAGGCA
ACCATAGGACTGTCACCCAAAGCACCTCTGTGCTGCTTCTATCTGGCGGAAGGGATGGGCTTCTGCCTCT
GAAGCACCAAATATCAACAGTTAATTATGGCTTTATTCTGAAACGATCTCCCTAGAGATTTAGTGTACTG
ATCAGTGACATGTCTACTGCTTAAATATAAACCACACTATTGACTCCAGCTGGCTTGGTAAGGGAAGGTA
GCCAGATGACACATAACTATGTCTGATTCTATGCCTATATTTCCAAGAAGTCTACTGCCAGAGAGTATGA
CCATAGCCCATTTTCTAAATTATTTTCATGTGTTCCAGATGACAATTATTCTAGTAAACTGCTGTTTTAT
GTCATATTCTCTGTGTGCTCTCTGATTAAACTCAATGTACTGAGTATTTTGGTGTCTAGTTTGCCTACTT
CCTGGATTTTCTATGTAGAACTGTTCATTTCCACCAAGGGTATCTGCTGCCTCTGAAAATATTTTTTTCT
AGCTATAACTACTCTATTTTTAATATGTAATTGAATTTTAATGTAAGATTCACAGCAACCTGATTATTGA
ATGTTATTTCATCAAAACTTGTGTATTCTGTGGATTCTATGGTTCATATTGAGATCAGCATTCAAAATAG
CTCTATTTCTATCTGGAGAATTCCAGATGAGTTGAAGACAGTAACAGAAGAGAAATACTAGTGTAATCAT
TTATCTTATTAGCAAATGATATTCTAAAACCTTCACTGACCCACATGTAACTCTGTTTCGTGTATCCTTT
AGCTAGTGTGTCCTCTGCTGGTTATTGGTGACAAAAATCTAATTAATTGCCTGGATTCTTTATTGTGAAG
CAAGATACAATGACAAAGTCTATGAAATTTATAGTTATCACCTAATGCAGGTTTGGGTCAGGTTGGATTT
AAGCACTTTTTTTCAATTGTTGTTCATAAAAATAACAACAAAACCAAGTATGGACTCTTTCCCTCAAGAA
TGAATATAAAAGGAATCTGTCACACACAAAAACAAACAAATAAATAACAACAGAAACCCACTATATCCCA
GGATGGGGAGAAGTGATACACTGGCTTTACTTCGGCACGTATTTGGAAGCAGTGACTTTAGACTGAATTT
AACTACCAAGAATAAAGGAAATTACATTACTCTTTCATATTTGTTTCTACCCCAAAGTGTTAATTGTCAT
GTAATCTGTTATCAATTAGGGTAGAAAAGTAGATATCGTGAATCATTATAGCCGAAGGACTCTAATAAAA
ATTTTGCTCAGTGAATGACTTAGAGGTATGAGCAGTTTTAAAGATTAGCCAACAATAAATCCTAGAATAT
GCAAATATTTAGAGATTTCCTTTTCCTCAAGTGATTTGGCAACAATTTTTATGCAAGGTCTGAAAAGAAA
TAAGACAAAGATGTGTTAAACTTTATTTATAGAAAAAATGTCTATTCAACAAAATAGACATTAAAAATGT
CTATTCAGTCAAAATAGTACCAAGTTTGGCATTCTTACTAATAGTAGTAGAACAAATCCTATAATAGTCA
CAGTTTTTCTGATGTTATTTTTATGGATTTGGGGGATATTCATCTATTCATTTTTGAAACAGGGTCTAAC
CACATAGCATATACTGGCCTTGAACTCTTGATGCTTCTGCCTTAGCTACCTTAGTGACAGGATTACAGAT
GTGTGCCACCGTACACTGGTGGTAGCATTTCTCAAAAGGCCTAGAGTACTGACAGCAACAGCAGTCATAT
TTCTAGTATCAGAATTATCATGATGGTGTCAGGTTCCTGAACACTATCAAAATTCTTATACTGTAGTAAG
GCAACATATCCTTTTCTTGGGAAAAGAACAGAAAAAAAAAGAATAAAAAGAATATAAATCTAGAAATGTG
AATGTAAAACCACTGGTACAATGTCTGCCTCAAAACCTTGAACAAAATACATTTTAAGTATAGTTTCAAT
ATGAATATAAATTGTATGTTGTTAAAACTAAAGGTATATCTATTGCTCTGGGCATCAAAATAGTTTTTAG
CCATTTAGAAGAAACATTGAAAAACCATACTTTGTAAAACACACATACACACACACATCACTAAGAGTGA
AAAAAAATTGTAATACAAGTAACTGACAAAGACAGATAGCCAAAATACAGATTATTCCTAAATATCAACT
TTAAAATATAGCACAATTAATAAATTTGTGAGAAAATTGAAAACAATTAAATGTTACAATAACATTCCCC
TATCCAATAAACGTAAAAAATAACCAATTTTATTATTAATCATAAGAAGCAAAAACTTTAAAAATGGGAT
CCTACCATCTGCTCCTAAGAATGTTGATGAGGCCGTGGTATGGGTAGAAACACCTCTACTATGTAATAAC
ATTTTAAGTATAAACACTTTGGCAGACCATTTGGCAATATCTACTAGATTTGAACATACCTCACTAAATA
TTCATTCCATACAGCTGGACAGTTTCACACCAACATACTATCAACCTACTAGAGAACGTGTATAATTTCA
CCTGACAAACAAGTTCAGAACAACATTGTATTGAGGAGGGACTCAAACTAGAGCTGCCAAACTGGGGTAC
ATACACACTCAATACATTAAAATGAATGCTATAGACCAATTCAGATGCAGAAACAGCTTCTACACAGGTA
GAAACGGCCAGAAACAGAATAGCACCAACTGAGTTACATGTTTCAAAAACAGGTATAATGACTGCACTAA
ATGTCGATCCCAAAGAGGATAGTCCCAAGGAGGAAGTAGCAGTTCCTGATGAGGAATAAGGGTGGGGTTT
CTGGATTCTTGGCAACATTCTATTTCAAAATATTATGTGTGTACTTATTTTGTGATGATTCATTGTTTAT
ATTCTTCTTAAATTAAAAGGTTTATTAAAATGGGCTTTTTCCATTTTAAGAATTTTCTAAGTTAGCTTAG
ACCCTGTCATTATCTTTAAGATATGAACTCACGAGATCGCTAACTGCATCACAGATGTGAGCTTGACTTC
ATGACCTGGTACAAGCCATATAACCTCCTGGACCATTAGCTGGAAAAGCAGAGAGCCTGAGAGTCTCGTC
AAAGACTTCTGCTGCTGCACATTTCTCTTACTCAAAGTCAATTGTGCTCTTACTGCATCAGGTTACACAA
GAAACACTGGAAACAATGACTGTCGCTCTATCTTGAGACACTAAAATTTTTACATGGCAATTGTGAGTGA
CACTTACCAATAACCCTGCTTCAGTTGACAGTGTTAAAGCTTTCATCAGTGAAATGAAAGGATGTGGACC
AAAAGTACCAAGAGAGTGAGTGGCCATGATCATTCTTAGAGCAACACCTTGATGTAGTGCACAGCCCAAG
GGTGGCCACTCTGTTGATTCATGAATAGTTTTCTTTCATAAAAAGCTTAGTAGGGGAAATTCTCATGATC
TTTCTTTGGATCCCCCTCTGCCATGCTTGCAACCTTTGGCCCTTTGTTCATCTCTCATAATAACATGTAA
TAATTAGAACATTCAGTGATTTAAAAAAAGTACACAAGCTCATACAAGTCAAAAAATTTAAATACCTCAC
TATCAACAGATAAAACACAAAATTCTTAAGTATAGAAATATAATCATACTCATATGCTAGCCAAGCACTC
TAACATAAAGCCAAACCGCTCAATACATCTTATGTGAACTATGATATGTTTCTTATTAAGTAGGTAAATA
TTTTTTGTTGATAGCAGACATTTCAGTACTCAGGGGTTATAAATACATGTACATGTTTGGAACAAATGTG
TGAAAATGGTTTATCATGCTAAAGCTGCCTAACCTTTGATCAATATGGGGAAACTGGGTAGATGGTACAA
ATGGTTAAAATGATTGCCACCGAATCATAGGGGGCAAAGTAAGGTGTTCTGCTTTGTAATCCAGTATGGA
AAACAGAGGCAGGCAGATCCCTGCACTCCCTGGCCAGACAGCCTAGATTAAAAGACAAACACCAGGTCCA
ATGCAGGGACCCTACTTCAAAAACAAGGTGGATCATTCTTGTGGAATAAAACTTAAAGTTGTTCTCTGGC
CCCCACAAACACATGTGCTTTCATAAGGTATACCTATACCTCTGCATATAATCACACACACTCACACACA
TGCATTCACACATGCACACACACATACATATACACATAATTTCTAATAATCTATCATGAAGAACACTTCA
AATTATAAATATAATTTATATATTAAAAAGGATCTGTTATATTTGCAACACTGGGAAAATGTTGTATGAT
CACAGTTATATGTGCATATCACAAAGGTGAACATTTAATGATTTTTTTTTAAAAAAAGTACTCAAGCTGA
TACAAGTCAAAAAATGTAAATACCTCACTATCAACAGATGAAACACAAAATTCTTGAGTACAGAAATATA
ATCATACTCATATGCTAGCCAAGTATA
